>Addgene plasmid #172981 | pINDUCER21-puro_Gateway-3xFLAG | addgene full sequence | sequence record 340592 | Addgene NGS Result
TGGAAGGGCTAATTCACTCCCAAAGAAGACAAGATATCCTTGATCTGTGGATCTACCACACACAAGGCTA
CTTCCCTGATTAGCAGAACTACACACCAGGGCCAGGGGTCAGATATCCACTGACCTTTGGATGGTGCTAC
AAGCTAGTACCAGTTGAGCCAGATAAGGTAGAAGAGGCCAATAAAGGAGAGAACACCAGCTTGTTACACC
CTGTGAGCCTGCATGGGATGGATGACCCGGAGAGAGAAGTGTTAGAGTGGAGGTTTGACAGCCGCCTAGC
ATTTCATCACGTGGCCCGAGAGCTGCATCCGGAGTACTTCAAGAACTGCTGATATCGAGCTTGCTACAAG
GGACTTTCCGCTGGGGACTTTCCAGGGAGGCGTGGCCTGGGCGGGACTGGGGAGTGGCGAGCCCTCAGAT
CCTGCATATAAGCAGCTGCTTTTTGCCTGTACTGGGTCTCTCTGGTTAGACCAGATCTGAGCCTGGGAGC
TCTCTGGCTAACTAGGGAACCCACTGCTTAAGCCTCAATAAAGCTTGCCTTGAGTGCTTCAAGTAGTGTG
TGCCCGTCTGTTGTGTGACTCTGGTAACTAGAGATCCCTCAGACCCTTTTAGTCAGTGTGGAAAATCTCT
AGCAGTGGCGCCCGAACAGGGACTTGAAAGCGAAAGGGAAACCAGAGGAGCTCTCTCGACGCAGGACTCG
GCTTGCTGAAGCGCGCACGGCAAGAGGCGAGGGGCGGCGACTGGTGAGTACGCCAAAAATTTTGACTAGC
GGAGGCTAGAAGGAGAGAGATGGGTGCGAGAGCGTCAGTATTAAGCGGGGGAGAATTAGATCGCGATGGG
AAAAAATTCGGTTAAGGCCAGGGGGAAAGAAAAAATATAAATTAAAACATATAGTATGGGCAAGCAGGGA
GCTAGAACGATTCGCAGTTAATCCTGGCCTGTTAGAAACATCAGAAGGCTGTAGACAAATACTGGGACAG
CTACAACCATCCCTTCAGACAGGATCAGAAGAACTTAGATCATTATATAATACAGTAGCAACCCTCTATT
GTGTGCATCAAAGGATAGAGATAAAAGACACCAAGGAAGCTTTAGACAAGATAGAGGAAGAGCAAAACAA
AAGTAAGACCACCGCACAGCAAGCGGCCGGCCGCTGATCTTCAGACCTGGAGGAGGAGATATGAGGGACA
ATTGGAGAAGTGAATTATATAAATATAAAGTAGTAAAAATTGAACCATTAGGAGTAGCACCCACCAAGGC
AAAGAGAAGAGTGGTGCAGAGAGAAAAAAGAGCAGTGGGAATAGGAGCTTTGTTCCTTGGGTTCTTGGGA
GCAGCAGGAAGCACTATGGGCGCAGCGTCAATGACGCTGACGGTACAGGCCAGACAATTATTGTCTGGTA
TAGTGCAGCAGCAGAACAATTTGCTGAGGGCTATTGAGGCGCAACAGCATCTGTTGCAACTCACAGTCTG
GGGCATCAAGCAGCTCCAGGCAAGAATCCTGGCTGTGGAAAGATACCTAAAGGATCAACAGCTCCTGGGG
ATTTGGGGTTGCTCTGGAAAACTCATTTGCACCACTGCTGTGCCTTGGAATGCTAGTTGGAGTAATAAAT
CTCTGGAACAGATTTGGAATCACACGACCTGGATGGAGTGGGACAGAGAAATTAACAATTACACAAGCTT
AATACACTCCTTAATTGAAGAATCGCAAAACCAGCAAGAAAAGAATGAACAAGAATTATTGGAATTAGAT
AAATGGGCAAGTTTGTGGAATTGGTTTAACATAACAAATTGGCTGTGGTATATAAAATTATTCATAATGA
TAGTAGGAGGCTTGGTAGGTTTAAGAATAGTTTTTGCTGTACTTTCTATAGTGAATAGAGTTAGGCAGGG
ATATTCACCATTATCGTTTCAGACCCACCTCCCAACCCCGAGGGGACCCGACAGGCCCGAAGGAATAGAA
GAAGAAGGTGGAGAGAGAGACAGAGACAGATCCATTCGATTAGTGAACGGATCTCGACGGTATCGCCGAA
TTCACAAATGGCAGTATTCATCCACAATTTTAAAAGAAAAGGGGGGATTGGGGGGTACAGTGCAGGGGAA
AGAATAGTAGACATAATAGCAACAGACATACAAACTAAAGAATTACAAAAACAAATTACAAAAATTCAAA
ATTTTCGGGTTTATTACAGGGACAGCAGAGATCCAGTTTGGACTAGGATCCTTTACCACTCCCTATCAGT
GATAGAGAAAAGTGAAAGTCGAGTTTACCACTCCCTATCAGTGATAGAGAAAAGTGAAAGTCGAGTTTAC
CACTCCCTATCAGTGATAGAGAAAAGTGAAAGTCGAGTTTACCACTCCCTATCAGTGATAGAGAAAAGTG
AAAGTCGAGTTTACCACTCCCTATCAGTGATAGAGAAAAGTGAAAGTCGAGTTTACCACTCCCTATCAGT
GATAGAGAAAAGTGAAAGTCGAGTTTACCACTCCCTATCAGTGATAGAGAAAAGTGAAAGTCGAGCTCGG
TACCCGGGTCGAGGTAGGCGTGTACGGTGGGAGGCCTATATAAGCAGAGCTCGTTTAGTGAACCGTCAGA
TCGCCTGGAGACGCCATCCACGCTGTTTTGACCTCCATAGAAGACACCGGGACCGATCCAGCCTCCGCGG
CCCCGAACTAGTCCAGTGTGGTGGAATTCTGCAGATATCAACAAGTTTGTACAAAAAAGCTGAACGAGAA
ACGTAAAATGATATAAATATCAATATATTAAATTAGATTTTGCATAAAAAACAGACTACATAATACTGTA
AAACACAACATATCCAGTCACTATGGCGGCCGCATTAGGCACCCCAGGCTTTACACTTTATGCTTCCGGC
TCGTATAATGTGTGGATTTTGAGTTAGGATCCGTCGAGATTTTCAGGAGCTAAGGAAGCTAAAATGGAGA
AAAAAATCACTGGATATACCACCGTTGATATATCCCAATGGCATCGTAAAGAACATTTTGAGGCATTTCA
GTCAGTTGCTCAATGTACCTATAACCAGACCGTTCAGCTGGATATTACGGCCTTTTTAAAGACCGTAAAG
AAAAATAAGCACAAGTTTTATCCGGCCTTTATTCACATTCTTGCCCGCCTGATGAATGCTCATCCGGAAT
TCCGTATGGCAATGAAAGACGGTGAGCTGGTGATATGGGATAGTGTTCACCCTTGTTACACCGTTTTCCA
TGAGCAAACTGAAACGTTTTCATCGCTCTGGAGTGAATACCACGACGATTTCCGGCAGTTTCTACACATA
TATTCGCAAGATGTGGCGTGTTACGGTGAAAACCTGGCCTATTTCCCTAAAGGGTTTATTGAGAATATGT
TTTTCGTCTCAGCCAATCCCTGGGTGAGTTTCACCAGTTTTGATTTAAACGTGGCCAATATGGACAACTT
CTTCGCCCCCGTTTTCACCATGGGCAAATATTATACGCAAGGCGACAAGGTGCTGATGCCGCTGGCGATT
CAGGTTCATCATGCCGTTTGTGATGGCTTCCATGTCGGCAGAATGCTTAATGAATTACAACAGTACTGCG
ATGAGTGGCAGGGCGGGGCGTAAAGATCTGGATCCGGCTTACTAAAAGCCAGATAACAGTATGCGTATTT
GCGCGCTGATTTTTGCGGTATAAGAATATATACTGATATGTATACCCGAAGTATGTCAAAAAGAGGTATG
CTATGAAGCAGCGTATTACAGTGACAGTTGACAGCGACAGCTATCAGTTGCTCAAGGCATATATGATGTC
AATATCTCCGGTCTGGTAAGCACAACCATGCAGAATGAAGCCCGTCGTCTGCGTGCCGAACGCTGGAAAG
CGGAAAATCAGGAAGGGATGGCTGAGGTCGCCCGGTTTATTGAAATGAACGGCTCTTTTGCTGACGAGAA
CAGGGGCTGGTGAAATGCAGTTTAAGGTTTACACCTATAAAAGAGAGAGCCGTTATCGTCTGTTTGTGGA
TGTACAGAGTGATATTATTGACACGCCCGGGCGACGGATGGTGATCCCCCTGGCCAGTGCACGTCTGCTG
TCAGATAAAGTCTCCCGTGAACTTTACCCGGTGGTGCATATCGGGGATGAAAGCTGGCGCATGATGACCA
CCGATATGGCCAGTGTGCCGGTCTCCGTTATCGGGGAAGAAGTGGCTGATCTCAGCCACCGCGAAAATGA
CATCAAAAACGCCATTAACCTGATGTTCTGGGGAATATAAATGTCAGGCTCCCTTATACACAGCCAGTCT
GCAGGTCGACCATAGTGACTGGATATGTTGTGTTTTACAGTATTATGTAGTCTGTTTTTTATGCAAAATC
TAATTTAATATATTGATATTTATATCATTTTACGTTTCTCGTTCAGCTTTCTTGTACAAAGTGGTTGATA
TCCAGCACAGTGGCGGCCGCTCGAGTCTAGAGGGCCCGCGGTTCGAAGACTACAAAGACCATGACGGTGA
TTATAAAGATCATGACATCGATTACAAGGATGACGATGACAAGTAGGTAAGTGATTCGAATACCCATACG
ACGTCCCAGACTACGCTTAGTAATGATTAATTAAACTAGAAATTCTACCGGGTAGGGGAGGCGCTTTTCC
CAAGGCAGTCTGGAGTAACCCACCCAAGATCTGGCCTCCGCGCCGGGTTTTGGCGCCTCCCGCGGGCGCC
CCCCTCCTCACGGCGAGCCGCGTAAGATCTGGCCTCCGCGCCGGGTTTTGGCGCCTCCCGCGGGCGCCCC
CCTCCTCACGGCGAGCCTAGTCGTGAGGCTCCGGTGCCCGTCAGTGGGCAGAGCGCACATCGCCCACAGT
CCCCGAGAAGTTGGGGGGAGGGGTCGGCAATTGAACCGGTGCCTAGAGAAGGTGGCGCGGGGTAAACTGG
GAAAGTGATGTCGTGTACTGGCTCCGCCTTTTTCCCGAGGGTGGGGGAGAACCGTATATAAGTGCAGTAG
TCGCCGTGAACGTTCTTTTTCGCAACGGGTTTGCCGCCAGAACACAGGTAAGTGCCGTGTGTGGTTCCCG
CGGGCCTGGCCTCTTTACGGGTTATGGCCCTTGCGTGCCTTGAATTACTTCCACCTGGCTGCAGTACGTG
ATTCTTGATCCCGAGCTTCGGGTTGGAAGTGGGTGGGAGAGTTCGAGGCCTTGCGCTTAAGGAGCCCCTT
CGCCTCGTGCTTGAGTTGAGGCCTGGCCTGGGCGCTGGGGCCGCCGCGTGCGAATCTGGTGGCACCTTCG
CGCCTGTCTCGCTGCTTTCGATAAGTCTCTAGCCATTTAAAATTTTTGATGACCTGCTGCGACGCTTTTT
TTCTGGCAAGATAGTCTTGTAAATGCGGGCCAAGATCTGCACACTGGTATTTCGGTTTTTGGGGCCGCGG
GCGGCGACGGGGCCCGTGCGTCCCAGCGCACATGTTCGGCGAGGCGGGGCCTGCGAGCGCGGCCACCGAG
AATCGGACGGGGGTAGTCTCAAGCTGGCCGGCCTGCTCTGGTGCCTGGCCTCGCGCCGCCGTGTATCGCC
CCGCCCTGGGCGGCAAGGCTGGCCCGGTCGGCACCAGTTGCGTGAGCGGAAAGATGGCCGCTTCCCGGCC
CTGCTGCAGGGAGCTCAAAATGGAGGACGCGGCGCTCGGGAGAGCGGGCGGGTGAGTCACCCACACAAAG
GAAAAGGGCCTTTCCGTCCTCAGCCGTCGCTTCATGTGACTCCACGGAGTACCGGGCGCCGTCCAGGCAC
CTCGATTAGTTCTCGAGCTTTTGGAGTACGTCGTCTTTAGGTTGGGGGGAGGGGTTTTATGCGATGGAGT
TTCCCCACACTGAGTGGGTGGAGACTGAAGTTAGGCCAGCTTGGCACTTGATGTAATTCTCCTTGGAATT
TGCCCTTTTTGAGTTTGGATCTTGGTTCATTCTCAAGCCTCAGACAGTGGTTCAAAGTTTTTTTCTTCCA
TTTCAGGTGTCGTGAAGCGGCCGCCATGCTAGTAAATTGTCCGCTAAATTCTGGCCGTTTTTGGCTTTTT
TGTTAGACGGATCCATAACTTCGTATAATGTATGCTATACGAAGTTATGCCACCATGTCTAGACTGGACA
AGAGCAAAGTCATAAACGGAGCTCTGGAATTACTCAATGGTGTCGGTATCGAAGGCCTGACGACAAGGAA
ACTCGCTCAAAAGCTGGGAGTTGAGCAGCCTACCCTGTACTGGCACGTGAAGAACAAGCGGGCCCTGCTC
GATGCCCTGCCAATCGAGATGCTGGACAGGCATCATACCCACTTCTGCCCCCTGGAAGGCGAGTCATGGC
AAGACTTTCTGCGGAACAACGCCAAGTCATACCGCTGTGCTCTCCTCTCACATCGCGACGGGGCTAAAGT
GCATCTCGGCACCCGCCCAACAGAGAAACAGTACGAAACCCTGGAAAATCAGCTCGCGTTCCTGTGTCAG
CAAGGCTTCTCCCTGGAGAACGCACTGTACGCTCTGTCCGCCGTGGGCCACTTTACACTGGGCTGCGTAT
TGGAGGAACAGGAGCATCAAGTAGCAAAAGAGGAAAGAGAGACACCTACCACCGATTCTATGCCCCCACT
TCTGAGACAAGCAATTGAGCTGTTCGACCGGCAGGGAGCCGAACCTGCCTTCCTTTTCGGCCTGGAACTA
ATCATATGTGGCCTGGAGAAACAGCTAAAGTGCGAAAGCGGCGGGCCGACCGACGCCCTTGACGATTTTG
ACTTAGACATGCTCCCAGCCGATGCCCTTGACGACTTTGACCTTGATATGCTGCCTGCTGACGCTCTTGA
CGATTTTGACCTTGACATGCTCCCCGGGTAACTAAGTAAGGATCCGCGGCCGCACTAGAGGAATTCCGCC
CCTCTCCCCCCCCCCCCTCTCCCTCCCCCCCCCCTAACGTTACTGGCCGAAGCCGCTTGGAATAAGGCCG
GTGTGCGTTTGTCTATATGTTATTTTCCACCATATTGCCGTCTTTTGGCAATGTGAGGGCCCGGAAACCT
GGCCCTGTCTTCTTGACGAGCATTCCTAGGGGTCTTTCCCCTCTCGCCAAAGGAATGCAAGGTCTGTTGA
ATGTCGTGAAGGAAGCAGTTCCTCTGGAAGCTTCTTGAAGACAAACAACGTCTGTAGCGACCCTTTGCAG
GCAGCGGAACCCCCCACCTGGCGACAGGTGCCTCTGCGGCCAAAAGCCACGTGTATAAGATACACCTGCA
AAGGCGGCACAACCCCAGTGCCACGTTGTGAGTTGGATAGTTGTGGAAAGAGTCAAATGGCTCTCCTCAA
GCGTATTCAACAAGGGGCTGAAGGATGCCCAGAAGGTACCCCATTGTATGGGATCTGATCTGGGGCCTCG
GTGCACATGCTTTACATGTGTTTAGTCGAGGTTAAAAAAACGTCTAGGCCCCCCGAACCACGGGGACGTG
GTTTTCCTTGAAAAACACGATGATAAGCTTGCCACAACCCACAAGGAGACGACCTTCCATGACCGAGTAC
AAGCCCACGGTGCGCCTCGCCACCCGCGACGACGTCCCCCGGGCCGTACGCACCCTCGCCGCCGCGTTCG
CCGACTACCCCGCCACGCGCCACACCGTCGACCCGGACCGCCACATCGAGCGGGTCACCGAGCTGCAAGA
ACTCTTCCTCACGCGCGTCGGGCTCGACATCGGCAAGGTGTGGGTCGCGGACGACGGCGCCGCGGTGGCG
GTCTGGACCACGCCGGAGAGCGTCGAAGCGGGGGCGGTGTTCGCCGAGATCGGCCCGCGCATGGCCGAGT
TGAGCGGTTCCCGGCTGGCCGCGCAGCAACAGATGGAAGGCCTCCTGGCGCCGCACCGGCCCAAGGAGCC
CGCGTGGTTCCTGGCCACCGTCGGCGTCTCGCCCGACCACCAGGGCAAGGGTCTGGGCAGCGCCGTCGTG
CTCCCCGGAGTGGAGGCGGCCGAGCGCGCCGGGGTGCCCGCCTTCCTGGAGACCTCCGCGCCCCGCAACC
TCCCCTTCTACGAGCGGCTCGGCTTCACCGTCACCGCCGACGTCGAGGTGCCCGAAGGACCGCGCACCTG
GTGCATGACCCGCAAGCCCGGTGCCTGAGCATGCCCGACGGCGAGGATCTCGTCGTGACCCATGGCGATG
CCTGCTTGCCGAATATCATGGTGGAAAATGGCCGCTTTTCTGGATTCATCGACTGTGGCCGGCTGGGTGT
GGCGGACCGCTATCAGGACATAGCGTTGGCTACCCGTGATATTGCTGAAGAGCTTGGCGGCGAATGGGCT
GACCGCTTCCTCGTGCTTTACGGTATCGCCGCTCCCGATTCGCAGCGCATCGCCTTCTATCGCCTTCTTG
ACGAGTTCTTCTGATGTACAAGTAAAGCGGCCGCGACTCTAGATCATAATCAGCCATACCACATTTGTAG
AGGTTTTACTTGCTTTAAAAAACCTCCCACACCTCCCCCTGAACCTGAAACATAAAATGAATGCAATTGT
TGTTGTTTAGTCCCTCCCAATTCGATATCAAGCTTATCGCGATAGATCCTAATCAACCTCTGGATTACAA
AATTTGTGAAAGATTGACTGGTATTCTTAACTATGTTGCTCCTTTTACGCTATGTGGATACGCTGCTTTA
ATGCCTTTGTATCATGCTATTGCTTCCCGTATGGCTTTCATTTTCTCCTCCTTGTATAAATCCTGGTTGC
TGTCTCTTTATGAGGAGTTGTGGCCCGTTGTCAGGCAACGTGGCGTGGTGTGCACTGTGTTTGCTGACGC
AACCCCCACTGGTTGGGGCATTGCCACCACCTGTCAGCTCCTTTCCGGGACTTTCGCTTTCCCCCTCCCT
ATTGCCACGGCGGAACTCATCGCCGCCTGCCTTGCCCGCTGCTGGACAGGGGCTCGGCTGTTGGGCACTG
ACAATTCCGTGGTGTTGTCGGGGAAATCATCGTCCTTTCCTTGGCTGCTCGCCTGTGTTGCCACCTGGAT
TCTGCGCGGGACGTCCTTCTGCTACGTCCCTTCGGCCCTCAATCCAGCGGACCTTCCTTCCCGCGGCCTG
CTGCCGGCTCTGCGGCCTCTTCCGCGTCTTCGCCTTCGCCCTCAGACGAGTCGGATCTCCCTTTGGGCCG
CCTCCCCGCCTGAGATCCTTTAAGACCAATGACTTACAAGGCAGCTGTAGATCTTAGCCACTTTTTAAAA
GAAAAGGGGGGACTGGAAGGGCTAATTCACTCCCAACGAAGACAAGATCTGCTTTTTGCTTGTACTGGGT
CTCTCTGGTTAGACCAGATCTGAGCCTGGGAGCTCTCTGGCTAACTAGGGAACCCACTGCTTAAGCCTCA
ATAAAGCTTGCCTTGAGTGCTTCAAGTAGTGTGTGCCCGTCTGTTGTGTGACTCTGGTAACTAGAGATCC
CTCAGACCCTTTTAGTCAGTGTGGAAAATCTCTAGCAGTAGTAGTTCATGTCATCTTATTATTCAGTATT
TATAACTTGCAAAGAAATGAATATCAGAGAGTGAGAGGCCCGGGTTAATTAAGGAAAGGGCTAGATCATT
CTTGAAGACGAAAGGGCCTCGTGATACGCCTATTTTTATAGGTTAATGTCATGATAATAATGGTTTCTTA
GACGTCAGGTGGCACTTTTCGGGGAAATGTGCGCGGAACCCCTATTTGTTTATTTTTCTAAATACATTCA
AATATGTATCCGCTCATGAGACAATAACCCTGATAAATGCTTCAATAATATTGAAAAAGGAAGAGTATGA
GTATTCAACATTTCCGTGTCGCCCTTATTCCCTTTTTTGCGGCATTTTGCCTTCCTGTTTTTGCTCACCC
AGAAACGCTGGTGAAAGTAAAAGATGCTGAAGATCAGTTGGGTGCACGAGTGGGTTACATCGAACTGGAT
CTCAACAGCGGTAAGATCCTTGAGAGTTTTCGCCCCGAAGAACGTTTTCCAATGATGAGCACTTTTAAAG
TTCTGCTATGTGGCGCGGTATTATCCCGTGTTGACGCCGGGCAAGAGCAACTCGGTCGCCGCATACACTA
TTCTCAGAATGACTTGGTTGAGTACTCACCAGTCACAGAAAAGCATCTTACGGATGGCATGACAGTAAGA
GAATTATGCAGTGCTGCCATAACCATGAGTGATAACACTGCGGCCAACTTACTTCTGACAACGATCGGAG
GACCGAAGGAGCTAACCGCTTTTTTGCACAACATGGGGGATCATGTAACTCGCCTTGATCGTTGGGAACC
GGAGCTGAATGAAGCCATACCAAACGACGAGCGTGACACCACGATGCCTGTAGCAATGGCAACAACGTTG
CGCAAACTATTAACTGGCGAACTACTTACTCTAGCTTCCCGGCAACAATTAATAGACTGGATGGAGGCGG
ATAAAGTTGCAGGACCACTTCTGCGCTCGGCCCTTCCGGCTGGCTGGTTTATTGCTGATAAATCTGGAGC
CGGTGAGCGTGGGTCTCGCGGTATCATTGCAGCACTGGGGCCAGATGGTAAGCCCTCCCGTATCGTAGTT
ATCTACACGACGGGGAGTCAGGCAACTATGGATGAACGAAATAGACAGATCGCTGAGATAGGTGCCTCAC
TGATTAAGCATTGGTAACTGTCAGACCAAGTTTACTCATATATACTTTAGATTGATTTAAAACTTCATTT
TTAATTTAAAAGGATCTAGGTGAAGATCCTTTTTGATAATCTCATGACCAAAATCCCTTAACGTGAGTTT
TCGTTCCACTGAGCGTCAGACCCCGTAGAAAAGATCAAAGGATCTTCTTGAGATCCTTTTTTTCTGCGCG
TAATCTGCTGCTTGCAAACAAAAAAACCACCGCTACCAGCGGTGGTTTGTTTGCCGGATCAAGAGCTACC
AACTCTTTTTCCGAAGGTAACTGGCTTCAGCAGAGCGCAGATACCAAATACTGTTCTTCTAGTGTAGCCG
TAGTTAGGCCACCACTTCAAGAACTCTGTAGCACCGCCTACATACCTCGCTCTGCTAATCCTGTTACCAG
TGGCTGCTGCCAGTGGCGATAAGTCGTGTCTTACCGGGTTGGACTCAAGACGATAGTTACCGGATAAGGC
GCAGCGGTCGGGCTGAACGGGGGGTTCGTGCACACAGCCCAGCTTGGAGCGAACGACCTACACCGAACTG
AGATACCTACAGCGTGAGCTATGAGAAAGCGCCACGCTTCCCGAAGGGAGAAAGGCGGACAGGTATCCGG
TAAGCGGCAGGGTCGGAACAGGAGAGCGCACGAGGGAGCTTCCAGGGGGAAACGCCTGGTATCTTTATAG
TCCTGTCGGGTTTCGCCACCTCTGACTTGAGCGTCGATTTTTGTGATGCTCGTCAGGGGGGCGGAGCCTA
TGGAAAAACGCCAGCAACGCGGCCTTTTTACGGTTCCTGGCCTTTTGCTGGCCTTTTGCTCACATGTTCT
TTCCTGCGTTATCCCCTGATTCTGTGGATAACCGTATTACCGCCTTTGAGTGAGCTGATACCGCTCGCCG
CAGCCGAACGACCGAGCGCAGCGAGTCAGTGAGCGAGGAAGCGGAAGAGCGCCCAATACGCAAACCGCCT
CTCCCCGCGCGTTGGCCGATTCATTAATGCAGCAAGCTCATGGCTGACTAATTTTTTTTATTTATGCAGA
GGCCGAGGCCGCCTCGGCCTCTGAGCTATTCCAGAAGTAGTGAGGAGGCTTTTTTGGAGGCCTAGGCTTT
TGCAAAAAGCTCCCCGTGGCACGACAGGTTTCCCGACTGGAAAGCGGGCAGTGAGCGCAACGCAATTAAT
GTGAGTTAGCTCACTCATTAGGCACCCCAGGCTTTACACTTTATGCTTCCGGCTCGTATGTTGTGTGGAA
TTGTGAGCGGATAACAATTTCACACAGGAAACAGCTATGACATGATTACGAATTTCACAAATAAAGCATT
TTTTTCACTGCATTCTAGTTGTGGTTTGTCCAAACTCATCAATGTATCTTATCATGTCTGGATCAACTGG
ATAACTCAAGCTAACCAAAATCATCCCAAACTTCCCACCCCATACCCTATTACCACTGCCAATTACCTGT
GGTTTCATTTACTCTAAACCTGTGATTCCTCTGAATTATTTTCATTTTAAAGAAATTGTATTTGTTAAAT
ATGTACTACAAACTTAGTAGT
Features (pLannotate 1.2.2; 44 found; start..end, strand, type, name):
    377..634     +  LTR            5' LTR (truncated): truncated 5' long terminal repeat (LTR) from HIV-1
    681..806     +  misc_feature   HIV-1 Ψ: packaging signal of human immunodeficiency virus type 1
    790..1128    +  CDS            HIV-1 gag (fragment): gag protein from human immunodeficiency virus 1; gag
   1303..1536    +  misc_feature   RRE: The Rev response element (RRE) of HIV-1 allows for Rev-dependent mRNA export from the nucleus to the cytoplasm.
   1913..2013    +  CDS            Rev (fragment): human immunodeficiency virus 1 (HIV-1) Rev protein; rev; enhances nuclear export of unspliced and incompletely spliced viral mRNAs
   2058..2175    +  misc_feature   cPPT/CTS: central polypurine tract and central termination sequence of HIV-1
   2230..2500    +  protein_bind   tetracycline response element: contains seven copies of the tetracycline operator tetO tetracycline repressor TetR
   2511..2528    +  misc_feature   MCS (fragment): pUC18/19 multiple cloning site
   2533..2571    +  promoter       minimal CMV promoter: human cytomegalovirus (CMV) immediate early promoter
   2701..2825    +  protein_bind   attR1: mutant version of attR; recombination site for the Gateway® LR reaction LR Clonase™
   2850..2880    +  promoter       lac UV5 promoter: E. coli lac promoter with an "up" mutation
   2904..2933    +  promoter       cat promoter (fragment): promoter of the E. coli cat gene encoding chloramphenicol acetyltransferase
   2934..3593    +  CDS            CmR: chloramphenicol acetyltransferase; cat; confers resistance to chloramphenicol
   3772..3930    +  CDS            ccdA (fragment): CCDA_ECO57 - Also known as H, letA. Experimental evidence at protein level: Swiss-Prot protein existence level 1. Antitoxin component of a type II toxin-antitoxin (TA) system which inhibits the post-segregational killing (PSK) of plasmid-free cells, also referred to as a plasmid addiction system. Binds to and blocks the activity of CcdB; will also remove bound CcdB protein from the CcdB-GyrA complex by forming a CcdA-CcdB complex, a process termed rejuvenation. Functions as a transcriptional corepressor for the ccdAB operon, repression also requires CcdB (By similarity). From Escherichia coli
   3935..4237    +  CDS            ccdB: CCDB_ECOLI - Also known as G, letB, letD. Experimental evidence at protein level: Swiss-Prot protein existence level 1. Toxic component of a type II toxin-antitoxin (TA) system, functioning in plasmid maintainence. Responsible for the post- segregational killing (PSK) of plasmid-free cells, also referred to as a plasmid addiction system. Half-life of over 2 hours. Cell killing by CcdB is accompanied by filamentation, defects in chromosome and plasmid segregation, defects in cell division, formation of anucleate cells, decreased DNA synthesis and plasmid loss. Interferes with the activity of DN
   4281..4405    -  protein_bind   attR2: mutant version of attR; recombination site for the Gateway® LR reaction LR Clonase™
   4458..4523    +  CDS            3xFLAG: three tandem FLAG® epitope tags, followed by an enterokinase cleavage site
   4600..4635    +  promoter       PGK promoter (fragment): mouse phosphoglycerate kinase 1 promoter
   4653..4708    +  promoter       UbC promoter (fragment): human ubiquitin C promoter
   4721..4776    +  promoter       UbC promoter (fragment): human ubiquitin C promoter
   4787..5965    +  promoter       EF-1α promoter: strong constitutive promoter for human elongation factor EF-1α
   5979..6028    +  promoter       UbC promoter (fragment): human ubiquitin C promoter
   6035..6068    -  protein_bind   loxP: Cre-mediated recombination occurs in the 8-bp core sequence (GCATACAT). Cre recombinase
   6075..6772    +  CDS            rtTA3 (fragment): reverse tetracycline transactivator 3 activates expression from Tet-responsive promoters in the presence of doxycycline
   6702..6812    +  CDS            VP48: 3 tandem repeats of the minimal activation domain of herpes simplex virus VP16 (Cheng et al., 2013)
   6874..7459    +  misc_feature   IRES2: internal ribosome entry site (IRES) of the encephalomyocarditis virus (EMCV)
   7479..8078    +  CDS            PuroR: puromycin N-acetyltransferase; pac from Streptomyces alboniger; confers resistance to puromycin
   8077..8344    +  CDS            NeoR/KanR (fragment): aminoglycoside phosphotransferase confers resistance to neomycin, kanamycin, and G418 (Geneticin®)
   8372..8455    +  CDS            large T antigen (fragment): large T antigen from SV40 (simian virus 40)
   8489..8509    +  misc_feature   MCS (fragment): pBluescript multiple cloning site
   8521..9109    +  misc_feature   WPRE: woodchuck hepatitis virus posttranscriptional regulatory element
   9117..9182    +  CDS            nef (fragment): NEF_HV1Z2 - Experimental evidence at protein level: Swiss-Prot protein existence level 1. Extracellular Nef protein targets CD4(+) T-lymphocytes for apoptosis by interacting with CXCR4 surface receptors. From Human immunodeficiency virus type 1 group M subtype D (isolate Z2/CDC-Z34) (HIV-1).
   9184..9417    +  LTR            3' LTR (ΔU3): self-inactivating 3' long terminal repeat (LTR) from HIV-1
   9622..9726    +  promoter       AmpR promoter: bla
   9727..10587   +  CDS            AmpR: β-lactamase; bla; confers resistance to ampicillin, carbenicillin, and related antibiotics
  10758..11346   +  rep_origin     ori: high-copy-number ColE1/pMB1/pBR322/pUC origin of replication
  11529..11583   +  CDS            lacI (fragment): lac repressor; lacI; The lac repressor binds to the lac operator to inhibit transcription in E. coli. This inhibition can be relieved by adding lactose or isopropyl-β-D-thiogalactopyranoside (IPTG).
  11589..11682   +  rep_origin     SV40 ori (fragment): SV40 origin of replication
  11707..11744   +  CDS            lacI (fragment): lac repressor; lacI; The lac repressor binds to the lac operator to inhibit transcription in E. coli. This inhibition can be relieved by adding lactose or isopropyl-β-D-thiogalactopyranoside (IPTG).
  11757..11778   +  protein_bind   CAP binding site: CAP binding activates transcription in the presence of cAMP. E. coli catabolite activator protein
  11793..11823   +  promoter       lac promoter: promoter for the E. coli lac operon
  11827..11849   +  protein_bind   lac operator (fragment): The lac repressor binds to the lac operator to inhibit transcription in E. coli. This inhibition can be relieved by adding lactose or isopropyl-β-D-thiogalactopyranoside (IPTG). lac repressor encoded by lacI
  11881..11964   +  polyA_signal   SV40 poly(A) signal (fragment): SV40 polyadenylation signal
  12131..329     +  CDS            nef (fragment) (across the origin): NEF_HV1BR - Experimental evidence at protein level: Swiss-Prot protein existence level 1. Extracellular Nef protein targets CD4(+) T-lymphocytes for apoptosis by interacting with CXCR4 surface receptors (PubMed:14990729). From Human immunodeficiency virus type 1 group M subtype B (isolate BRU/LAI) (HIV-1).
