[The description below was written by a language model from this plasmid's Addgene catalogue record and pLannotate feature annotations shown in this document.]
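Description:
pINDUCER21-puro_Gateway-3xFLAG is an empty lentiviral Gateway destination vector built on the pINDUCER21 backbone for doxycycline-inducible expression of an ORF in mammalian cells. The HIV-1-derived transfer cassette runs from a truncated 5' LTR through the Ψ packaging signal, RRE and cPPT/CTS to a WPRE and a self-inactivating ΔU3 3' LTR, so the region between the LTRs can be packaged into viral particles and integrated into target cells. In bacteria the plasmid replicates from a high-copy ColE1/pUC-type origin and carries ampicillin resistance on the backbone. The Gateway cassette adds chloramphenicol resistance and the ccdB toxin gene, which is why a ccdB-tolerant strain is required to propagate the unrecombined vector.

The inducible unit consists of a tetracycline response element with seven tetO copies fused to a minimal CMV promoter, followed by the attR1–CmR–ccdB–attR2 cassette. An LR reaction with an entry clone replaces this cassette with the ORF of interest. A 3xFLAG sequence lies immediately downstream of attR2, so an ORF supplied without a stop codon and in frame acquires a C-terminal 3xFLAG tag for detection or pull-down. A second, constitutive unit makes the system all-in-one: an annotated EF-1α promoter (flanked by short UbC and PGK promoter fragments and a single loxP site) drives rtTA3, the reverse Tet transactivator. An EMCV IRES links rtTA3 to the puromycin resistance gene. Transduced cells can therefore be selected with puromycin, and they express the tagged ORF only when doxycycline lets rtTA3 activate the TRE promoter. Small fragments annotated as NeoR/KanR, SV40 and lac sequences appear to be cloning remnants. No insert is present.
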