Addgene plasmid #172981: pINDUCER21-puro_Gateway-3xFLAG
Purpose: (Empty Backbone) Gateway Destination vector for doxycycline-inducible expression of ORF
Depositing lab: Michael Wehr. Depositing organization: Klinikum der Ludwig Maximilians-Universitaet Muenchen. Publication: Comprehensive split TEV based protein-protein interaction screening reveals TAOK2 as a key modulator of Hippo signalling to limit growth. Ma X, Mandausch FJ, Wu Y, Sahoo VK, Ma W, Leoni G, Hostiuc M, Wintgens JP, Qiu J, Kannaiyan N, Rossner MJ, Wehr MC. Cell Signal. 2024 Jan;113:110917. doi: 10.1016/j.cellsig.2023.110917. Epub 2023 Oct 7. PubMed 37813295.
Backbone
  Vector backbone: pINDUCER21
  Vector type: Mammalian Expression, Lentiviral
  Selectable markers: Puromycin
  Tag / fusion protein: 3xFLAG (C terminal on backbone)
Growth in bacteria
  Bacterial resistance: Chloramphenicol and Ampicillin, 25 & 100 μg/mL
  Growth temperature: 37°C
  Growth strain: ccdB Survival
  Copy number: High Copy
Gene/Insert
  Gene/Insert name: None
  Tag / fusion protein: 3xFLAG (C terminal on backbone)
Terms and licenses: Academic/Nonprofit Terms; Industry Terms: Not Available to Industry
How to cite: pINDUCER21-puro_Gateway-3xFLAG was a gift from Michael Wehr (Addgene plasmid # 172981 ; http://n2t.net/addgene:172981 ; RRID:Addgene_172981)
